Addgene plasmid #85469: RhGC(BE)_pGEM
Purpose: The rhodopsin-guanylyl cyclase of the aquatic fungus Blastocladiella emersonii enables fast optical control of cGMP signaling
Depositing lab: Peter Hegemann. Depositing organization: Humboldt-Universitaet zu Berlin. Publication: The rhodopsin-guanylyl cyclase of the aquatic fungus Blastocladiella emersonii enables fast optical control of cGMP signaling. Scheib U, Stehfest K, Gee CE, Korschen HG, Fudim R, Oertner TG, Hegemann P. Sci Signal. 2015 Aug 11;8(389):rs8. doi: 10.1126/scisignal.aab0611. PubMed 26268609.
Backbone
  Vector backbone: pGEM
  Backbone size w/o insert (bp): 3045
  Total vector size (bp): 4923
  Vector type: Mammalian Expression
Growth in bacteria
  Bacterial resistance: Ampicillin, 100 μg/mL
  Growth temperature: 37°C
  Growth strain: DH5alpha
  Copy number: High Copy
Gene/Insert
  Gene/Insert name: rhodopsin-guanylyl cyclase (alt names: RhGC(BE); RhGC)
  Species: Synthetic; Blastocladiella emersonii
  Insert size (bp): 1878
  GenBank ID: KP731361.1
  Promoter: T7 Promoter
  Cloning method: Restriction Enzyme; 5′ cloning site BamHI (unknown if destroyed); 3′ cloning site HindIII (unknown if destroyed)
  Sequencing primers: 5′ T7 forward; 3′ Seq12rv: GTGTAAGTTGGTATTATGTAG
Terms and licenses: Academic/Nonprofit Terms; Industry Terms: Not Available to Industry
How to cite: RhGC(BE)_pGEM was a gift from Peter Hegemann (Addgene plasmid # 85469 ; http://n2t.net/addgene:85469 ; RRID:Addgene_85469)
