[The description below was written by a language model from this plasmid's Addgene catalogue record and pLannotate feature annotations shown in this document.]
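Description:
RhGC(BE)_pGEM is a 4,923 bp pGEM-based plasmid carrying the coding sequence for the rhodopsin-guanylyl cyclase of the aquatic fungus Blastocladiella emersonii, listed as a synthetic insert of 1,878 bp cloned between BamHI and HindIII sites. It is propagated in E. coli as a high-copy plasmid through a ColE1/pUC-type origin and selected with ampicillin via the β-lactamase gene and its own promoter. The remaining backbone annotations (lac promoter, operator and CAP site, and fragments of lacZα, lacI, rop and bom) are remnants of the parental cloning vector, and a very short hit to a chicken β-actin promoter is probably incidental.

The insert itself is not annotated in the feature table, but it fits in the unannotated gap between a Xenopus laevis β-globin 5′-UTR, a translational enhancer, and the matching β-globin 3′-UTR. A T7 promoter lies just upstream of this unit, and an SP6 promoter faces inward from the opposite side. This layout is characteristic of templates for in vitro transcription, in which T7 RNA polymerase produces a sense RNA whose globin UTRs support translation, for example after injection into Xenopus oocytes. The catalogue classifies the plasmid as a mammalian expression vector, yet no functional mammalian promoter or polyadenylation signal is annotated, so the features point to RNA synthesis rather than direct transfection. No epitope tag or fluorescent reporter is recorded.

RhGC combines a light-sensing rhodopsin domain with a guanylyl cyclase domain, and the stated purpose is fast optical control of cGMP signaling, making it an optogenetic tool for raising cGMP levels with light.
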