Features (pLannotate 1.2.2; 16 found; start..end, strand, type, name):
     71..89      +  promoter       T7 promoter: promoter for bacteriophage T7 RNA polymerase
     97..114     +  misc_feature   MCS (fragment): pUC18/19 multiple cloning site
    121..163     +  5'UTR          Xenopus globin 5'-UTR: translational enhancer from the 5'-UTR of the major beta-globin gene of Xenopus laevis
   2089..2214    +  3'UTR          Xenopus globin 3'-UTR: 3'-UTR of the major beta-globin gene of Xenopus laevis
   2252..2273    -  promoter       chicken β-actin promoter (fragment): No description available
   2335..2353    -  promoter       SP6 promoter: promoter for bacteriophage SP6 RNA polymerase
   2395..2411    -  protein_bind   lac operator: The lac repressor binds to the lac operator to inhibit transcription in E. coli. This inhibition can be relieved by adding lactose or isopropyl-β-D-thiogalactopyranoside (IPTG). lac repressor encoded by lacI
   2419..2449    -  promoter       lac promoter: promoter for the E. coli lac operon
   2464..2485    -  protein_bind   CAP binding site: CAP binding activates transcription in the presence of cAMP. E. coli catabolite activator protein
   2498..2590    -  CDS            lacI (fragment): lac repressor; lacI; The lac repressor binds to the lac operator to inhibit transcription in E. coli. This inhibition can be relieved by adding lactose or isopropyl-β-D-thiogalactopyranoside (IPTG).
   2773..3361    -  rep_origin     ori: high-copy-number ColE1/pMB1/pBR322/pUC origin of replication
   3532..4392    -  CDS            AmpR: β-lactamase; bla; confers resistance to ampicillin, carbenicillin, and related antibiotics
   4393..4497    -  promoter       AmpR promoter: bla
   4592..4627    +  CDS            rop (fragment): Rop protein, which maintains plasmids at low copy number; rop
   4729..4828    +  misc_feature   bom (fragment): basis of mobility region from pBR322
   4834..68      -  CDS            lacZα (fragment) (across the origin): LacZα fragment of β-galactosidase; lacZ fragment
>Addgene plasmid #85469 | RhGC(BE)_pGEM | depositor full sequence | sequence record 166567 | RhGC(BE)_pGEM sequence 4923 bps
AAGGCGATTAAGTTGGGTAACGCCAGGGTTTTCCCAGTCACGACGTTGTAAAACGACGGCCAGTGAATTG
TAATACGACTCACTATAGGGCGAATTAATTCGAGCTCGGTACCCAGCTTGCTTGTTCTTTTTGCAGAAGC
TCAGAATAAACGCTCAACTTTGGCAGATCAATTCCCCGGGGATCCATGAAAGATAAGGATAATAACCTGA
GAGGAGCTTGTTCTAGCTGTAACTGCCCTGAATACTGTTTTAGCCCAACTTCCACCCTGTGCGACGATTG
CAAGTGTTCCGTGACCAAACACCCAATCGTCGAACAGCCCCTGTCCCGAAACGGATCTTTCCGGAGCTCC
GGAGCAAGTCTGCTGCCATCACCTTCTAGTCCCAATGTGAAGATTACCTCTACAGTCGGCCTGCGGAGTA
GAAAAAGCGAGTCCCAGGCAAACGTGCGCGGGTCTATGATCTCTAACAGTAATTCAGGAAGCCGATCCAA
CAATAGTGGAGGAGCAGGAGGAGGGTCAGGAGGCTCAAGCTCCTCTAAGGGGGGCAGCGCCCTGGCTAAC
TACCAGTCCGCTATGTCTGAGCTGTGGTCTTGGAATATGATGCTGAGTACTCCTTCACTGAAATTCCTGA
CCGTGCAGTTTACCACATGGATTGTGCTGACTACCGTCGGCGCCATCTACACTCTGTTCTTTCATGAAAG
ACAGGCTTATAATAGGGGGTGGGCAGACATCTGGTACGGCTATGGGGCTTTCGGATTTGGCCTGGGGCTG
AGCTTCGCATATATGGGCTTCACCGGCGCCAGAAACCCAGAGAAGAAAGCTCTGAGCCTGTGCCTGCTGG
GGGTGAATTTCATTAGCTTTATGTCCTACATCATCATCATGCTGCGGCTGACTCCCACCATCGAAGGCAC
CATGGCCAACCCAGTGGAGCCCGCTAGATATCTGGAATGGATCGCCACTTGCCCTGTCCTGATCCTGCTG
ATTAGCGAGATCACCCAGTACCCTCACGACCCATATAAAGTGATCGTCAATGATTACGCCCTGTGCCTGG
CAGGATTCGTGGGAGCAATCAGCGCCCAGCAGCCATGGGGCGACCTGGCACATTTCGTGAGCTGCCTGTG
CTTTTCCTACGTGGTCTATTCTCTGTGGAGTTGCTTCACAGGGGCTATCGATGGAGAGACTCAGTGTAAC
GTGGAAAAAAGCGGCCTGAGGTGGATTCGCTTTTCAACAATCACAACTTGGAGCCTGTTCCCCATTACCT
GGTTTTCATATACAAGCGGCCTGATCTCTTTCACTGTGGCAGAGGCCGGGTTTAGTATGATTGACATCGG
AGCCAAGGTCTTCCTGACCCTGGTGCTGGTCAACAGCACAGTGGAACAGGCACAGAATCAGAAAGTCGAC
GCCATTACCGCTATCGCAGAGGAACTGGAGAACCAGATTAACAATTGTGATGCCATCCTGCAGAAGATGA
TGCCCGAGGGCGTGCTGGAACAGCTGAAGAATGGGCAGGCTACTGAGGCAAAAGAGTACGAATCCGTGAC
CGTCTTCTTTTCTGATATTACTAACTTTACCGTGATCAGTTCAAGGACATCCACTAAGGACATGATGGCC
ACCCTGAACAAGCTGTGGCTGGAATATGATGCCATTGCTAAGCGGTGGGGAGTGTATAAAGTCGAGACAA
TCGGCGACGCTTATCTGGGAGTGACTGGAGCACCAGACGTGGTCCCTGATCACGCAGAGCGAGCTTGCAA
CTTCGCCGTGGATATCATCGAAATGATTAAGAGCTTTAAAACCATCACAGGCGAGTCCATTAACATCCGC
ATTGGCCTGAATAGCGGACCTGTGACCGCAGGAGTCCTGGGCGACCTGAACCCACACTGGTGTCTGGTGG
GAGATACAGTCAATACTGCCTCCCGGATGGAATCTACAAGTAAAGCTGGCCACATCCATATTTCAGAGAG
CACCTACCATTTCATCAAGTCTAAATTTGTGACACAGCCTCTGGATGTGATGGAGGTGAAAGGCAAAGGC
AAAATGCAGACTTATTGGGTGCTGGGCAGAAAATAGAAGCTTGATCTGGTTACCACTAAACCAGCCTCAA
GAACACCCGAATGGAGTCTCTAAGCTACATAATACCAACTTACACTTTACAAAATGTTGTCCCCCAAAAT
GTAGCCATTCGTATCTGCTCCTAATAAAAAGAAAGTTTCTTCACATTCTAAAAAAAAAAAAAAAAAAAAA
AACCCCCCCCCCCCCCCCCCCCCCCCCCCCCCCTGCAGGCATGCGTTTAAACATTTAAATTACGTATTAA
TTAAGATATCGCTAGCTTGAGTATTCTATAGTGTCACCTAAATAGCTTGGCGTAATCATGGTCATAGCTG
TTTCCTGTGTGAAATTGTTATCCGCTCACAATTCCACACAACATACGAGCCGGAAGCATAAAGTGTAAAG
CCTGGGGTGCCTAATGAGTGAGCTAACTCACATTAATTGCGTTGCGCTCACTGCCCGCTTTCCAGTCGGG
AAACCTGTCGTGCCAGCTGCATTAATGAATCGGCCAACGCGCGGGGAGAGGCGGTTTGCGTATTGGGCGC
TCTTCCGCTTCCTCGCTCACTGACTCGCTGCGCTCGGTCGTTCGGCTGCGGCGAGCGGTATCAGCTCACT
CAAAGGCGGTAATACGGTTATCCACAGAATCAGGGGATAACGCAGGAAAGAACATGTGAGCAAAAGGCCA
GCAAAAGGCCAGGAACCGTAAAAAGGCCGCGTTGCTGGCGTTTTTCCATAGGCTCCGCCCCCCTGACGAG
CATCACAAAAATCGACGCTCAAGTCAGAGGTGGCGAAACCCGACAGGACTATAAAGATACCAGGCGTTTC
CCCCTGGAAGCTCCCTCGTGCGCTCTCCTGTTCCGACCCTGCCGCTTACCGGATACCTGTCCGCCTTTCT
CCCTTCGGGAAGCGTGGCGCTTTCTCATAGCTCACGCTGTAGGTATCTCAGTTCGGTGTAGGTCGTTCGC
TCCAAGCTGGGCTGTGTGCACGAACCCCCCGTTCAGCCCGACCGCTGCGCCTTATCCGGTAACTATCGTC
TTGAGTCCAACCCGGTAAGACACGACTTATCGCCACTGGCAGCAGCCACTGGTAACAGGATTAGCAGAGC
GAGGTATGTAGGCGGTGCTACAGAGTTCTTGAAGTGGTGGCCTAACTACGGCTACACTAGAAGAACAGTA
TTTGGTATCTGCGCTCTGCTGAAGCCAGTTACCTTCGGAAAAAGAGTTGGTAGCTCTTGATCCGGCAAAC
AAACCACCGCTGGTAGCGGTGGTTTTTTTGTTTGCAAGCAGCAGATTACGCGCAGAAAAAAAGGATCTCA
AGAAGATCCTTTGATCTTTTCTACGGGGTCTGACGCTCAGTGGAACGAAAACTCACGTTAAGGGATTTTG
GTCATGAGATTATCAAAAAGGATCTTCACCTAGATCCTTTTAAATTAAAAATGAAGTTTTAAATCAATCT
AAAGTATATATGAGTAAACTTGGTCTGACAGTTACCAATGCTTAATCAGTGAGGCACCTATCTCAGCGAT
CTGTCTATTTCGTTCATCCATAGTTGCCTGACTCCCCGTCGTGTAGATAACTACGATACGGGAGGGCTTA
CCATCTGGCCCCAGTGCTGCAATGATACCGCGAGACCCACGCTCACCGGCTCCAGATTTATCAGCAATAA
ACCAGCCAGCCGGAAGGGCCGAGCGCAGAAGTGGTCCTGCAACTTTATCCGCCTCCATCCAGTCTATTAA
TTGTTGCCGGGAAGCTAGAGTAAGTAGTTCGCCAGTTAATAGTTTGCGCAACGTTGTTGCCATTGCTACA
GGCATCGTGGTGTCACGCTCGTCGTTTGGTATGGCTTCATTCAGCTCCGGTTCCCAACGATCAAGGCGAG
TTACATGATCCCCCATGTTGTGCAAAAAAGCGGTTAGCTCCTTCGGTCCTCCGATCGTTGTCAGAAGTAA
GTTGGCCGCAGTGTTATCACTCATGGTTATGGCAGCACTGCATAATTCTCTTACTGTCATGCCATCCGTA
AGATGCTTTTCTGTGACTGGTGAGTACTCAACCAAGTCATTCTGAGAATAGTGTATGCGGCGACCGAGTT
GCTCTTGCCCGGCGTCAATACGGGATAATACCGCGCCACATAGCAGAACTTTAAAAGTGCTCATCATTGG
AAAACGTTCTTCGGGGCGAAAACTCTCAAGGATCTTACCGCTGTTGAGATCCAGTTCGATGTAACCCACT
CGTGCACCCAACTGATCTTCAGCATCTTTTACTTTCACCAGCGTTTCTGGGTGAGCAAAAACAGGAAGGC
AAAATGCCGCAAAAAAGGGAATAAGGGCGACACGGAAATGTTGAATACTCATACTCTTCCTTTTTCAATA
TTATTGAAGCATTTATCAGGGTTATTGTCTCATGAGCGGATACATATTTGAATGTATTTAGAAAAATAAA
CAAATAGGGGTTCCGCGCACATTTCCCCGAAAAGTGCCACCTGACGTCTAAGAAACCATTATTATCATGA
CATTAACCTATAAAAATAGGCGTATCACGAGGCCCTTTCGTCTCGCGCGTTTCGGTGATGACGGTGAAAA
CCTCTGACACATGCAGCTCCCGGAGACGGTCACAGCTTGTCTGTAAGCGGATGCCGGGAGCAGACAAGCC
CGTCAGGGCGCGTCAGCGGGTGTTGGCGGGTGTCGGGGCTGGCTTAACTATGCGGCATCAGAGCAGATTG
TACTGAGAGTGCACCATATGCGGTGTGAAATACCGCACAGATGCGTAAGGAGAAAATACCGCATCAGGCG
CCATTCGCCATTCAGGCTGCGCAACTGTTGGGAAGGGCGATCGGTGCGGGCCTCTTCGCTATTACGCCAG
CTGGCGAAAGGGGGATGTGCTGC
