>Addgene plasmid #85469 | RhGC(BE)_pGEM | addgene partial sequence | sequence record 170913 | Addgene NGS Result
CCCCCCTGCAGGCATGCGTTTAAACATTTAAATTACGTATTAATTAAGATATCGCTAGCTTGAGTATTCT
ATAGTGTCACCTAAATAGCTTGGCGTAATCATGGTCATAGCTGTTTCCTGTGTGAAATTGTTATCCGCTC
ACAATTCCACACAACATACGAGCCGGAAGCATAAAGTGTAAAGCCTGGGGTGCCTAATGAGTGAGCTAAC
TCACATTAATTGCGTTGCGCTCACTGCCCGCTTTCCAGTCGGGAAACCTGTCGTGCCAGCTGCATTAATG
AATCGGCCAACGCGCGGGGAGAGGCGGTTTGCGTATTGGGCGCTCTTCCGCTTCCTCGCTCACTGACTCG
CTGCGCTCGGTCGTTCGGCTGCGGCGAGCGGTATCAGCTCACTCAAAGGCGGTAATACGGTTATCCACAG
AATCAGGGGATAACGCAGGAAAGAACATGTGAGCAAAAGGCCAGCAAAAGGCCAGGAACCGTAAAAAGGC
CGCGTTGCTGGCGTTTTTCCATAGGCTCCGCCCCCCTGACGAGCATCACAAAAATCGACGCTCAAGTCAG
AGGTGGCGAAACCCGACAGGACTATAAAGATACCAGGCGTTTCCCCCTGGAAGCTCCCTCGTGCGCTCTC
CTGTTCCGACCCTGCCGCTTACCGGATACCTGTCCGCCTTTCTCCCTTCGGGAAGCGTGGCGCTTTCTCA
TAGCTCACGCTGTAGGTATCTCAGTTCGGTGTAGGTCGTTCGCTCCAAGCTGGGCTGTGTGCACGAACCC
CCCGTTCAGCCCGACCGCTGCGCCTTATCCGGTAACTATCGTCTTGAGTCCAACCCGGTAAGACACGACT
TATCGCCACTGGCAGCAGCCACTGGTAACAGGATTAGCAGAGCGAGGTATGTAGGCGGTGCTACAGAGTT
CTTGAAGTGGTGGCCTAACTACGGCTACACTAGAAGAACAGTATTTGGTATCTGCGCTCTGCTGAAGCCA
GTTACCTTCGGAAAAAGAGTTGGTAGCTCTTGATCCGGCAAACAAACCACCGCTGGTAGCGGTGGTTTTT
TTGTTTGCAAGCAGCAGATTACGCGCAGAAAAAAAGGATCTCAAGAAGATCCTTTGATCTTTTCTACGGG
GTCTGACGCTCAGTGGAACGAAAACTCACGTTAAGGGATTTTGGTCATGAGATTATCAAAAAGGATCTTC
ACCTAGATCCTTTTAAATTAAAAATGAAGTTTTAAATCAATCTAAAGTATATATGAGTAAACTTGGTCTG
ACAGTTACCAATGCTTAATCAGTGAGGCACCTATCTCAGCGATCTGTCTATTTCGTTCATCCATAGTTGC
CTGACTCCCCGTCGTGTAGATAACTACGATACGGGAGGGCTTACCATCTGGCCCCAGTGCTGCAATGATA
CCGCGAGACCCACGCTCACCGGCTCCAGATTTATCAGCAATAAACCAGCCAGCCGGAAGGGCCGAGCGCA
GAAGTGGTCCTGCAACTTTATCCGCCTCCATCCAGTCTATTAATTGTTGCCGGGAAGCTAGAGTAAGTAG
TTCGCCAGTTAATAGTTTGCGCAACGTTGTTGCCATTGCTACAGGCATCGTGGTGTCACGCTCGTCGTTT
GGTATGGCTTCATTCAGCTCCGGTTCCCAACGATCAAGGCGAGTTACATGATCCCCCATGTTGTGCAAAA
AAGCGGTTAGCTCCTTCGGTCCTCCGATCGTTGTCAGAAGTAAGTTGGCCGCAGTGTTATCACTCATGGT
TATGGCAGCACTGCATAATTCTCTTACTGTCATGCCATCCGTAAGATGCTTTTCTGTGACTGGTGAGTAC
TCAACCAAGTCATTCTGAGAATAGTGTATGCGGCGACCGAGTTGCTCTTGCCCGGCGTCAATACGGGATA
ATACCGCGCCACATAGCAGAACTTTAAAAGTGCTCATCATTGGAAAACGTTCTTCGGGGCGAAAACTCTC
AAGGATCTTACCGCTGTTGAGATCCAGTTCGATGTAACCCACTCGTGCACCCAACTGATCTTCAGCATCT
TTTACTTTCACCAGCGTTTCTGGGTGAGCAAAAACAGGAAGGCAAAATGCCGCAAAAAAGGGAATAAGGG
CGACACGGAAATGTTGAATACTCATACTCTTCCTTTTTCAATATTATTGAAGCATTTATCAGGGTTATTG
TCTCATGAGCGGATACATATTTGAATGTATTTAGAAAAATAAACAAATAGGGGTTCCGCGCACATTTCCC
CGAAAAGTGCCACCTGACGTCTAAGAAACCATTATTATCATGACATTAACCTATAAAAATAGGCGTATCA
CGAGGCCCTTTCGTCTCGCGCGTTTCGGTGATGACGGTGAAAACCTCTGACACATGCAGCTCCCGGAGAC
GGTCACAGCTTGTCTGTAAGCGGATGCCGGGAGCAGACAAGCCCGTCAGGGCGCGTCAGCGGGTGTTGGC
GGGTGTCGGGGCTGGCTTAACTATGCGGCATCAGAGCAGATTGTACTGAGAGTGCACCATATGCGGTGTG
AAATACCGCACAGATGCGTAAGGAGAAAATACCGCATCAGGCGCCATTCGCCATTCAGGCTGCGCAACTG
TTGGGAAGGGCGATCGGTGCGGGCCTCTTCGCTATTACGCCAGCTGGCGAAAGGGGGATGTGCTGCAAGG
CGATTAAGTTGGGTAACGCCAGGGTTTTCCCAGTCACGACGTTGTAAAACGACGGCCAGTGAATTGTAAT
ACGACTCACTATAGGGCGAATTAATTCGAGCTCGGTACCCAGCTTGCTTGTTCTTTTTGCAGAAGCTCAG
AATAAACGCTCAACTTTGGCAGATCAATTCCCCGGGGATCCATGAAAGATAAGGATAATAACCTGAGAGG
AGCTTGTTCTAGCTGTAACTGCCCTGAATACTGTTTTAGCCCAACTTCCACCCTGTGCGACGATTGCAAG
TGTTCCGTGACCAAACACCCAATCGTCGAACAGCCCCTGTCCCGAAACGGATCTTTCCGGAGCTCCGGAG
CAAGTCTGCTGCCATCACCTTCTAGTCCCAATGTGAAGATTACCTCTACAGTCGGCCTGCGGAGTAGAAA
AAGCGAGTCCCAGGCAAACGTGCGCGGGTCTATGATCTCTAACAGTAATTCAGGAAGCCGATCCAACAAT
AGTGGAGGAGCAGGAGGAGGGTCAGGAGGCTCAAGCTCCTCTAAGGGGGGCAGCGCCCTGGCTAACTACC
AGTCCGCTATGTCTGAGCTGTGGTCTTGGAATATGATGCTGAGTACTCCTTCACTGAAATTCCTGACCGT
GCAGTTTACCACATGGATTGTGCTGACTACCGTCGGCGCCATCTACACTCTGTTCTTTCATGAAAGACAG
GCTTATAATAGGGGGTGGGCAGACATCTGGTACGGCTATGGGGCTTTCGGATTTGGCCTGGGGCTGAGCT
TCGCATATATGGGCTTCACCGGCGCCAGAAACCCAGAGAAGAAAGCTCTGAGCCTGTGCCTGCTGGGGGT
GAATTTCATTAGCTTTATGTCCTACATCATCATCATGCTGCGGCTGACTCCCACCATCGAAGGCACCATG
GCCAACCCAGTGGAGCCCGCTAGATATCTGGAATGGATCGCCACTTGCCCTGTCCTGATCCTGCTGATTA
GCGAGATCACCCAGTACCCTCACGACCCATATAAAGTGATCGTCAATGATTACGCCCTGTGCCTGGCAGG
ATTCGTGGGAGCAATCAGCGCCCAGCAGCCATGGGGCGACCTGGCACATTTCGTGAGCTGCCTGTGCTTT
TCCTACGTGGTCTATTCTCTGTGGAGTTGCTTCACAGGGGCTATCGATGGAGAGACTCAGTGTAACGTGG
AAAAAAGCGGCCTGAGGTGGATTCGCTTTTCAACAATCACAACTTGGAGCCTGTTCCCCATTACCTGGTT
TTCATATACAAGCGGCCTGATCTCTTTCACTGTGGCAGAGGCCGGGTTTAGTATGATTGACATCGGAGCC
AAGGTCTTCCTGACCCTGGTGCTGGTCAACAGCACAGTGGAACAGGCACAGAATCAGAAAGTCGACGCCA
TTACCGCTATCGCAGAGGAACTGGAGAACCAGATTAACAATTGTGATGCCATCCTGCAGAAGATGATGCC
CGAGGGCGTGCTGGAACAGCTGAAGAATGGGCAGGCTACTGAGGCAAAAGAGTACGAATCCGTGACCGTC
TTCTTTTCTGATATTACTAACTTTACCGTGATCAGTTCAAGGACATCCACTAAGGACATGATGGCCACCC
TGAACAAGCTGTGGCTGGAATATGATGCCATTGCTAAGCGGTGGGGAGTGTATAAAGTCGAGACAATCGG
CGACGCTTATCTGGGAGTGACTGGAGCACCAGACGTGGTCCCTGATCACGCAGAGCGAGCTTGCAACTTC
GCCGTGGATATCATCGAAATGATTAAGAGCTTTAAAACCATCACAGGCGAGTCCATTAACATCCGCATTG
GCCTGAATAGCGGACCTGTGACCGCAGGAGTCCTGGGCGACCTGAACCCACACTGGTGTCTGGTGGGAGA
TACAGTCAATACTGCCTCCCGGATGGAATCTACAAGTAAAGCTGGCCACATCCATATTTCAGAGAGCACC
TACCATTTCATCAAGTCTAAATTTGTGACACAGCCTCTGGATGTGATGGAGGTGAAAGGCAAAGGCAAAA
TGCAGACTTATTGGGTGCTGGGCAGAAAATAGAAGCTTGATCTGGTTACCACTAAACCAGCCTCAAGAAC
ACCCGAATGGAGTCTCTAAGCTACATAATACCAACTTACACTTTACAAAATGTTGTCCCCCAAAATGTAG
CCATTCGTATCTGCTCCTAATAAAAAGAAAGT
